>Addgene plasmid #203535 | iCAP-BI-62-KanR | addgene full sequence | sequence record 402550 | Addgene NGS Result
GTCGACGGTATCGGGGGAGCTCGCAGGGTCTCCATTTTGAAGCGGGAGGTTTGAACGCGCAGCCGCCATG
CCGGGGTTTTACGAGATTGTGATTAAGGTCCCCAGCGACCTTGACGAGCATCTGCCCGGCATTTCTGACA
GCTTTGTGAACTGGGTGGCCGAGAAGGAATGGGAGTTGCCGCCAGATTCTGACATGGATCTGAATCTGAT
TGAGCAGGCACCCCTGACCGTGGCCGAGAAGCTGCAGCGCGACTTTCTGACGGAATGGCGCCGTGTGAGT
AAGGCCCCGGAGGCTCTTTTCTTTGTGCAATTTGAGAAGGGAGAGAGCTACTTCCACATGCACGTGCTCG
TGGAAACCACCGGGGTGAAATCCATGGTTTTGGGACGTTTCCTGAGTCAGATTCGCGAAAAACTGATTCA
GAGAATTTACCGCGGGATCGAGCCGACTTTGCCAAACTGGTTCGCGGTCACAAAGACCAGAAATGGCGCC
GGAGGCGGGAACAAGGTGGTGGATGAGTGCTACATCCCCAATTACTTGCTCCCCAAAACCCAGCCTGAGC
TCCAGTGGGCGTGGACTAATATGGAACAGTATTTAAGCGCCTGTTTGAATCTCACGGAGCGTAAACGGTT
GGTGGCGCAGCATCTGACGCACGTGTCGCAGACGCAGGAGCAGAACAAAGAGAATCAGAATCCCAATTCT
GATGCGCCGGTGATCAGATCAAAAACTTCAGCCAGGTACATGGAGCTGGTCGGGTGGCTCGTGGACAAGG
GGATTACCTCGGAGAAGCAGTGGATCCAGGAGGACCAGGCCTCATACATCTCCTTCAATGCGGCCTCCAA
CTCGCGGTCCCAAATCAAGGCTGCCTTGGACAATGCGGGAAAGATTATGAGCCTGACTAAAACCGCCCCC
GACTACCTGGTGGGCCAGCAGCCCGTGGAGGACATTTCCAGCAATCGGATTTATAAAATTTTGGAACTAA
ACGGGTACGATCCCCAATATGCGGCTTCCGTCTTTCTGGGATGGGCCACGAAAAAGTTCGGCAAGAGGAA
CACCATCTGGCTGTTTGGGCCTGCAACTACCGGGAAGACCAACATCGCGGAGGCCATAGCCCACACTGTG
CCCTTCTACGGGTGCGTAAACTGGACCAATGAGAACTTTCCCTTCAACGACTGTGTCGACAAGATGGTGA
TCTGGTGGGAGGAGGGGAAGATGACCGCCAAGGTCGTGGAGTCGGCCAAAGCCATTCTCGGAGGAAGCAA
GGTGCGCGTGGACCAGAAATGCAAGTCCTCGGCCCAGATAGACCCGACTCCCGTGATCGTCACCTCCAAC
ACCAACATGTGCGCCGTGATTGACGGGAACTCAACGACCTTCGAACACCAGCAGCCGTTGCAAGACCGGA
TGTTCAAATTTGAACTCACCCGCCGTCTGGATCATGACTTTGGGAAGGTCACCAAGCAGGAAGTCAAAGA
CTTTTTCCGGTGGGCAAAGGATCACGTGGTTGAGGTGGAGCATGAATTCTACGTCAAAAAGGGTGGAGCC
AAGAAAAGACCCGCCCCCAGTGACGCAGATATAAGTGAGCCCAAACGGGTGCGCGAGTCAGTTGCGCAGC
CATCGACGTCAGACGCGGAAGCTTCGATCAACTACGCGGACAGGTACCAAAACAAATGTTCTCGTCACGT
GGGCATGAATCTGATGCTGTTTCCCTGCAGACAATGCGAGAGACTGAATCAGAATTCAAATATCTGCTTC
ACTCACGGTGTCAAAGACTGTTTAGAGTGCTTTCCCGTGTCAGAATCTCAACCCGTTTCTGTCGTCAAAA
AGGCGTATCAGAAACTGTGCTACATTCATCACATCATGGGAAAGGTGCCAGACGCTTGCACTGCTTGCGA
CCTGGTCAATGTGGACTTGGATGACTGTGTTTCTGAACAATAAATGACTTAAACCAGGTATGAGTCGGCT
GGATAAATCTAAAGTCATAAACGGCGCTCTGGAATTACTCAATGAAGTCGGTATCGAAGGCCTGACGACA
AGGAAACTCGCTCAAAAGCTGGGAGTTGAGCAGCCTACCCTGTACTGGCACGTGAAGAACAAGCGGGCCC
TGCTCGATGCCCTGGCCATCGAGATGCTGGACAGGCATCATACCCACTTCTGCCCCCTGGAAGGCGAGTC
ATGGCAAGACTTTCTGCGGAACAACGCCAAGTCATTCCGCTGTGCTCTCCTCTCACATCGCGACGGGGCT
AAAGTGCATCTCGGCACCCGCCCAACAGAGAAACAGTACGAAACCCTGGAAAATCAGCTCGCGTTCCTGT
GTCAGCAAGGCTTCTCCCTGGAGAACGCACTGTACGCTCTGTCCGCCGTGGGCCACTTTACACTGGGCTG
CGTATTGGAGGAACAGGAGCATCAAGTAGCAAAAGAGGAAAGAGAGACACCTACCACCGATTCTATGCCC
CCACTTCTGAGACAAGCAATTGAGCTGTTCGACCGGCAGGGAGCCGAACCTGCCTTCCTTTTCGGCCTGG
AACTAATCATATGTGGCCTGGAGAAACAGCTAAAGTGCGAAAGCGGCGGGCCGGCCGACGCCCTTGACGA
TTTTGACTTAGACATGCTCCCAGCCGATGCCCTTGACGACTTTGACCTTGATATGCTGCCTGCTGACGCT
CTTGACGATTTTGACCTTGACATGCTCCCCGGGTAAATGCATGAATTCGATCTAGAGGGCCCTATTCTAT
AGTGTCACCTAAATGCTAGAGCTCGCTGATCAGCCTCGACTGTGCCTTCTAGTTGCCAGCCATCTGTTGT
TTGCCCCTCCCCCGTGCCTTCCTTGACCCTGGAAGGTGCCACTCCCACTGTCCTTTCCTAATAAAATGAG
GAAATTGCATCGCATTGTCTGAGTAGGTGTCATTCTATTCTGGGGGGTGGGGTGGGGCAGGACAGCAAGG
GGGAGGATTGGGAAGACAATAGCAGGCATGCTGGGGATGCGGTGGGCTCTATGGCTTCTGAGGCGGAAAG
AACCAGCTGGGGCTCGAATCAAGCTATCAAGTGCCACCTGACGTCTCCCTATCAGTGATAGAGAAGTCGA
CACGTCTCGAGCTCCCTATCAGTGATAGAGAAGGTACGTCTAGAACGTCTCCCTATCAGTGATAGAGAAG
TCGACACGTCTCGAGCTCCCTATCAGTGATAGAGAAGGTACGTCTAGAACGTCTCCCTATCAGTGATAGA
GAAGTCGACACGTCTCGAGCTCCCTATCAGTGATAGAGAAGGTACGTCTAGAACGTCTCCCTATCAGTGA
TAGAGAAGTCGACACGTCTCGAGCTCCCTATCAGTGATAGAGAAGGTACCCCCTATATAAGCAGAGAGAT
CTGTTCAAATTTGAACTGACTAAGCGGCTCCCGCCAGATTTTGGCAAGATTACTAAGCAGGAAGTCAAGG
ACTTTTTTGCTTGGGCAAAGGTCAATCAGGTGCCGGTGACTCACGAGTTTAAAGTTCCCAGGGAATTGGC
GGGAACTAAAGGGGCGGAGAAATCTCTAAAACGCCCACTGGGTGACGTCACCAATACTAGCTATAAAAGT
CTGGAGAAGCGGGCCAGGCTCTCATTTGTTCCCGAGACGCCTCGCAGTTCAGACGTGACTGTTGATCCCG
CTCCTCTGCGACCGCTAGCTTCGATCAACTACGCGGACAGGTACCAAAACAAATGTTCTCGTCACGTGGG
CATGAATCTGATGCTGTTTCCCTGCAGACAATGCGAGAGACTGAATCAGAATTCAAATATCTGCTTCACT
CACGGTGTCAAAGACTGTTTAGAGTGCTTTCCCGTGTCAGAATCTCAACCCGTTTCTGTCGTCAAAAAGG
CGTATCAGAAACTGTGCTACATTCATCACATCATGGGAAAGGTGCCAGACGCTTGCACTGCTTGCGACCT
GGTCAATGTGGACTTGGATGACTGTGTTTCTGAACAATAAATGACTTAAACCAGGTATGGCTGCCGATGG
TTATCTTCCAGATTGGCTCGAGGACAACCTTAGTGAAGGAATTCGCGAGTGGTGGGCTTTGAAACCTGGA
GCCCCTCAACCCAAGGCAAATCAACAACATCAAGACAACGCTCGAGGTCTTGTGCTTCCGGGTTACAAAT
ACCTTGGACCCGGCAACGGACTCGACAAGGGGGAGCCGGTCAACGCAGCAGACGCGGCGGCCCTCGAGCA
CGACAAGGCCTACGACCAGCAGCTCAAGGCCGGAGACAACCCGTACCTCAAGTACAACCACGCCGACGCC
GAGTTCCAGGAGCGGCTCAAAGAAGATACGTCTTTTGGGGGCAACCTCGGGCGAGCAGTCTTCCAGGCCA
AAAAGAGGCTTCTTGAACCTCTTGGTCTGGTTGAGGAAGCGGCTAAGACGGCTCCTGGAAAGAAGAGGCC
TGTAGAGCAGTCTCCTCAGGAACCGGACTCCTCCGCGGGTATTGGCAAATCGGGTGCACAGCCCGCTAAA
AAGAGACTCAATTTCGGTCAGACTGGCGACACAGAGTCAGTCCCAGACCCTCAACCAATCGGAGAACCTC
CCGCAGCCCCCTCAGGTGTGGGATCTCTTACAATGGCTTCAGGTGGTGGCGCACCAGTGGCAGACAATAA
CGAAGGTGCCGATGGAGTGGGTAGTTCCTCGGGAAATTGGCATTGCGATTCCCAATGGCTGGGGGACAGA
GTCATCACCACCAGCACCCGAACCTGGGCCCTGCCCACCTACAACAATCACCTCTACAAGCAAATCTCCA
ACAGCACATCTGGAGGATCTTCAAATGACAACGCCTACTTCGGCTACAGCACCCCCTGGGGGTATTTTGA
CTTCAACAGATTCCACTGCCACTTCTCACCACGTGACTGGCAGCGACTCATCAACAACAACTGGGGATTC
CGGCCTAAGCGACTCAACTTCAAGCTCTTCAACATTCAGGTCAAAGAGGTTACGGACAACAATGGAGTCA
AGACCATCGCCAATAACCTTACCAGCACGGTCCAGGTCTTCACGGACTCAGACTATCAGCTCCCGTACGT
GCTCGGGTCGGCTCACGAGGGCTGCCTCCCGCCGTTCCCAGCGGACGTTTTCATGATTCCTCAGTACGGG
TATCTGACGCTTAATGATGGAAGCCAGGCCGTGGGTCGTTCGTCCTTTTACTGCCTGGAATATTTCCCGT
CGCAAATGCTAAGAACGGGTAACAACTTCCAGTTCAGCTACGAGTTTGAGAACGTACCTTTCCATAGCAG
CTACGCTCACAGCCAAAGCCTGGACCGACTAATGAATCCACTCATCGACCAATACTTGTACTATCTCTCT
AGAACTATTAACGGTTCTGGACAGAATCAACAAACGCTAAAATTCAGTGTGGCCGGACCCAGCAACATGG
CTGTCCAGGGAAGAAACTACATACCTGGACCCAGCTACCGACAACAACGTGTCTCAACCACTGTGACTCA
AAACAACAACAGCGAATTTGCTTGGCCTGGAGCTTCTTCTTGGGCTCTCAATGGACGTAATAGCTTGATG
AATCCTGGACCTGCTATGGCCAGCCACAAAGAAGGAGAGGACCGTTTCTTTCCTTTGTCTGGATCTTTAA
TTTTTGGCAAACAAGGAACTGGAAGAGACAACGTGGATGCGGACAAAGTCATGATAACCAACGAAGAAGA
AATTAAAACTACTAACCCGGTAGCAACGGAGTCCTATGGACAAGTGGCCACAAACCACCAGAGTGCCCAA
CCTAAAAACGACGGCCGCTGGGCACAGGCGCAGACCGGTTGGGTTCAAAACCAAGGAATACTTCCGGGTA
TGGTTTGGCAGGACAGAGATGTGTACCTGCAAGGACCCATTTGGGCCAAAATTCCTCACACGGACGGCAA
CTTTCACCCTTCTCCGCTGATGGGAGGGTTTGGAATGAAGCACCCGCCTCCTCAGATCCTCATCAAAAAC
ACACCTGTACCTGCGGATCCTCCAACGGCCTTCAACAAGGACAAGCTGAACTCTTTCATCACCCAGTATT
CTACTGGCCAAGTCAGCGTGGAGATCGAGTGGGAGCTGCAGAAGGAAAACAGCAAGCGCTGGAACCCGGA
GATCCAGTACACTTCCAACTATTACAAGTCTAATAATGTTGAATTTGCTGTTAATACTGAAGGTGTATAT
AGTGAACCCCGCCCCATTGGCACCAGATACCTGACTCGTAATCTGTAATTGCTTGTTAATCAATAAACCG
TTTAATTCGTTTCAGTTGAACTTTGGTCTCTGCGAAGGGCGAATTCGTTTAAACCTGCAGGACTAGAGGT
CCTGTATTAGAGGTCACGTGAGTGTTTTGCGACATTTTGCGACACCATGTGGTCACGCTGGGTATTTAAG
CCCGAGTGAGCACGCAGGGTCTCCATTTTGAAGCGGGAGGTTTGAACGCGCAGCCGCCAAGCCGAATTCT
GCAGATATCCATCACACTGGCGGCCGCTCGACTAGAGCGGCCGCCACCGCGGTGGAGCTCCAGCTTTTGT
TCCCTTTAGTGAGGGTTAATTGCGCGCTTGGCGTAATCATGGTCATAGCTGTTTCCTGTGTGAAATTGTT
ATCCGCTCACAATTCCACACAACATACGAGCCGGAAGCATAAAGTGTAAAGCCTGGGGTGCCTAATGAGT
GAGCTAACTCACATTAATTGCGTTGCGCTCACTGCCCGCTTTCCAGTCGGGAAACCTGTCGTGCCAGCTG
CATTAATGAATCGGCCAACGCGCGGGGAGAGGCGGTTTGCGTATTGGGCGCTCTTCCGCTTCCTCGCTCA
CTGACTCGCTGCGCTCGGTCGTTCGGCTGCGGCGAGCGGTATCAGCTCACTCAAAGGCGGTAATACGGTT
ATCCACAGAATCAGGGGATAACGCAGGAAAGAACATGTGAGCAAAAGGCCAGCAAAAGGCCAGGAACCGT
AAAAAGGCCGCGTTGCTGGCGTTTTTCCATAGGCTCCGCCCCCCTGACGAGCATCACAAAAATCGACGCT
CAAGTCAGAGGTGGCGAAACCCGACAGGACTATAAAGATACCAGGCGTTTCCCCCTGGAAGCTCCCTCGT
GCGCTCTCCTGTTCCGACCCTGCCGCTTACCGGATACCTGTCCGCCTTTCTCCCTTCGGGAAGCGTGGCG
CTTTCTCATAGCTCACGCTGTAGGTATCTCAGTTCGGTGTAGGTCGTTCGCTCCAAGCTGGGCTGTGTGC
ACGAACCCCCCGTTCAGCCCGACCGCTGCGCCTTATCCGGTAACTATCGTCTTGAGTCCAACCCGGTAAG
ACACGACTTATCGCCACTGGCAGCAGCCACTGGTAACAGGATTAGCAGAGCGAGGTATGTAGGCGGTGCT
ACAGAGTTCTTGAAGTGGTGGCCTAACTACGGCTACACTAGAAGAACAGTATTTGGTATCTGCGCTCTGC
TGAAGCCAGTTACCTTCGGAAAAAGAGTTGGTAGCTCTTGATCCGGCAAACAAACCACCGCTGGTAGCGG
TGGTTTTTTTGTTTGCAAGCAGCAGATTACGCGCAGAAAAAAAGGATCTCAAGAAGATCCTTTGATCTTT
TCTACGGGGTCTGACGCTCAGTGGAACGAAAACTCACGTTAAGGGATTTTGGTCATGAGATTATCAAAAA
GGATCTTCACCTAGATCCTTTTAAATTAAAAATGAAGTTTTAAATCAATCTAAAGTATATATGAGTAAAC
TTGGTCTGACAGTTATTAGAAAAACTCATCGAGCATCAAATGAAACTGCAATTTATTCATATCAGGATTA
TCAATACCATATTTTTGAAAAAGCCGTTTCTGTAATGAAGGAGAAAACTCACCGAGGCAGTTCCATAGGA
TGGCAAGATCCTGGTATCGGTCTGCGATTCCGACTCGTCCAACATCAATACAACCTATTAATTTCCCCTC
GTCAAAAATAAGGTTATCAAGTGAGAAATCACCATGAGTGACGACTGAATCCGGTGAGAATGGCAAAAGT
TTATGCATTTCTTTCCAGACTTGTTCAACAGGCCAGCCATTACGCTCGTCATCAAAATCACTCGCATCAA
CCAAACCGTTATTCATTCGTGATTGCGCCTGAGCGAGACGAAATACGCGATCGCTGTTAAAAGGACAATT
ACAAACAGGAATCGAATGCAACCGGCGCAGGAACACTGCCAGCGCATCAACAATATTTTCACCTGAATCA
GGATATTCTTCTAATACCTGGAATGCTGTTTTTCCGGGGATCGCAGTGGTGAGTAACCATGCATCATCAG
GAGTACGGATAAAATGCTTGATGGTCGGAAGAGGCATAAATTCCGTCAGCCAGTTTAGTCTGACCATCTC
ATCTGTAACATCATTGGCAACGCTACCTTTGCCATGTTTCAGAAACAACTCTGGCGCATCGGGCTTCCCA
TACAAGCGATAGATTGTCGCACCTGATTGCCCGACATTATCGCGAGCCCATTTATACCCATATAAATCAG
CATCCATGTTGGAATTTAATCGCGGCCTCGACGTTTCCCGTTGAATATGGCTCATACTCTTCCTTTTTCA
ATATTATTGAAGCATTTATCAGGGTTATTGTCTCATGAGCGGATACATATTTGAATGTATTTAGAAAAAT
AAACAAATAGGGGTTCCGCGCACATTTCCCCGAAAAGTGCCACCTAAATTGTAAGCGTTAATATTTTGTT
AAAATTCGCGTTAAATTTTTGTTAAATCAGCTCATTTTTTAACCAATAGGCCGAAATCGGCAAAATCCCT
TATAAATCAAAAGAATAGACCGAGATAGGGT
[37 nt withheld, positions 8782-8818]
AAAGAACGTGGACTCCAACGTCAAAGG
[49 nt withheld, positions 8846-8894]
T
[91 nt withheld, positions 8896-8986]
G
[124 nt withheld, positions 8988-9111]
CCCATTCGCCATTCAGGCTGCGCAACTGTTGGGAAGGGCGATCGGTGCGGGCCTCTTCGCTATTACGCCA
GCTGGCGAAAGGGGGATGTGCTGCAAGGCGATTAAGTTGGGTAACGCCAGGGTTTTCCCAGTCACGACGT
TGTAAAACGACGGCCAGTGAGCGCGCGTAATACGACTCACTATAGGGCGAATTGGGTACCGGGCCCCCCC
TCGATCGAG
Features (pLannotate 1.2.2; 29 found; start..end, strand, type, name):
     68..1930    +  CDS            Rep78: REP78_AAV2S - Experimental evidence at protein level: Swiss-Prot protein existence level 1. Plays an essential role in the initiation of viral DNA synthesis. Binds specifically to an inverted terminal repeat element (ITR) on the 3' and 5' ends of the viral DNA, where it cleaves a site specifically to generate a priming site for initiation of the synthesis of a complementary strand. Plays also a role as transcriptional regulator, DNA helicase and as key factors in site-specific integration of the viral genome. Regulates host PKA activity by interacting with host PRKX as a mechanism of interferi
   1971..2647    +  CDS            rtTA3 (fragment): reverse tetracycline transactivator 3 activates expression from Tet-responsive promoters in the presence of doxycycline
   2577..2687    +  CDS            VP48: 3 tandem repeats of the minimal activation domain of herpes simplex virus VP16 (Cheng et al., 2013)
   2726..2744    -  promoter       SP6 promoter: promoter for bacteriophage SP6 RNA polymerase
   2770..2994    +  polyA_signal   bGH poly(A) signal: bovine growth hormone polyadenylation signal
   2998..3019    +  promoter       SV40 promoter (fragment): SV40 enhancer and early promoter
   3055..3075    +  promoter       tight TRE promoter (fragment): Tet-responsive promoter PTight, consisting of seven tet operator sequences followed by the minimal CMV promoter
   3092..3112    +  promoter       tight TRE promoter (fragment): Tet-responsive promoter PTight, consisting of seven tet operator sequences followed by the minimal CMV promoter
   3129..3149    +  promoter       tight TRE promoter (fragment): Tet-responsive promoter PTight, consisting of seven tet operator sequences followed by the minimal CMV promoter
   3166..3186    +  promoter       tight TRE promoter (fragment): Tet-responsive promoter PTight, consisting of seven tet operator sequences followed by the minimal CMV promoter
   3203..3223    +  promoter       tight TRE promoter (fragment): Tet-responsive promoter PTight, consisting of seven tet operator sequences followed by the minimal CMV promoter
   3240..3260    +  promoter       tight TRE promoter (fragment): Tet-responsive promoter PTight, consisting of seven tet operator sequences followed by the minimal CMV promoter
   3277..3297    +  promoter       tight TRE promoter (fragment): Tet-responsive promoter PTight, consisting of seven tet operator sequences followed by the minimal CMV promoter
   3314..3334    +  promoter       tight TRE promoter (fragment): Tet-responsive promoter PTight, consisting of seven tet operator sequences followed by the minimal CMV promoter
   3340..3957    +  CDS            Rep52 (fragment): REP52_AAV2S - Experimental evidence at protein level: Swiss-Prot protein existence level 1. Plays a critical role during packaging of viral DNA into empty capsids, where they are thought to be part of the packaging motor complex. The single stranded genomic DNA is packaged in a 3' to 5' direction and requires the association between viral DNA and Rep40. Regulates host PKA activity by interacting with host PRKX as a mechanism to interfere with helper virus propagation and to promote its own replication. From Adeno-associated virus 2 (isolate Srivastava/1982) (AAV-2).
   3977..6205    +  CDS            VP1: CAPSD_AAV2S - Experimental evidence at protein level: Swiss-Prot protein existence level 1. Capsid protein self-assembles to form an icosahedral capsid with a T=1 symmetry, about 22 nm in diameter, and consisting of 60 copies of three size variants of the capsid protein VP1, VP2 and VP3 which differ in their N-terminus. The capsid encapsulates the genomic ssDNA. Binds to host cell heparan sulfate and uses host ITGA5-ITGB1 as coreceptor on the cell surface to provide virion attachment to target cell. This attachment induces virion internalization predominantly through clathrin-dependent endocyt
   6472..6500    -  misc_feature   MCS (fragment): pBluescript multiple cloning site
   6513..6531    -  promoter       T3 promoter: promoter for bacteriophage T3 RNA polymerase
   6576..6592    -  protein_bind   lac operator: The lac repressor binds to the lac operator to inhibit transcription in E. coli. This inhibition can be relieved by adding lactose or isopropyl-β-D-thiogalactopyranoside (IPTG). lac repressor encoded by lacI
   6600..6630    -  promoter       lac promoter: promoter for the E. coli lac operon
   6645..6666    -  protein_bind   CAP binding site: CAP binding activates transcription in the presence of cAMP. E. coli catabolite activator protein
   6679..6771    -  CDS            lacI (fragment): lac repressor; lacI; The lac repressor binds to the lac operator to inhibit transcription in E. coli. This inhibition can be relieved by adding lactose or isopropyl-β-D-thiogalactopyranoside (IPTG).
   6954..7542    -  rep_origin     ori: high-copy-number ColE1/pMB1/pBR322/pUC origin of replication
   7716..8525    -  CDS            KanR: aminoglycoside phosphotransferase; aph(3')-Ia; confers resistance to kanamycin in bacteria or G418 (Geneticin®) in eukaryotes
   8526..8630    -  promoter       AmpR promoter: bla
   8683..9111    -  rep_origin     f1 ori (sequence partly withheld): f1 bacteriophage origin of replication; arrow indicates direction of (+) strand synthesis
   9116..9271    -  CDS            lacZα (fragment): LacZα fragment of β-galactosidase; lacZ fragment
   9279..9297    +  promoter       T7 promoter: promoter for bacteriophage T7 RNA polymerase
   9306..9325    -  misc_feature   MCS (fragment): pBluescript multiple cloning site
