[The description below was written by a language model from this plasmid's Addgene catalogue record and pLannotate feature annotations shown in this document.]
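Description:
iCAP-BI-62-KanR is a 9,330-nt AAV Rep/Cap helper plasmid built on the iCAP-KanR backbone. It supplies replication and capsid functions in trans during recombinant AAV production in mammalian packaging cells. The bacterial portion derives from a pBluescript-type vector, with remnants of the multiple cloning site, T7, T3 and lac promoter elements, lacZα and lacI fragments, and an f1 origin. The plasmid replicates at high copy from a ColE1/pUC origin and is selected with kanamycin through an aph(3')-Ia gene driven by the AmpR (bla) promoter. No ITRs are annotated, which fits a helper plasmid that is not itself meant to be packaged.

The payload is arranged in two parts. An AAV2 Rep78 reading frame comes first, followed by a sequence annotated as an rtTA3 fragment with a VP16-derived (VP48) activation domain and a bGH polyadenylation signal, so a tetracycline-family transactivator is encoded alongside Rep. The automated annotation calls it rtTA3, but whether it behaves as a doxycycline-on or doxycycline-off activator is not stated in the record. Downstream, eight repeated hits to the tight TRE promoter indicate an array of tet operators. This array sits just before a partial Rep52 sequence and a full-length VP1 capsid open reading frame, suggesting that capsid expression is under transactivator control, with the retained rep-derived sequence lying directly upstream of cap.

The cap gene is matched by homology to AAV2 VP1, but the catalogue identifies it as the synthetic, engineered AAV-BI62 capsid; the parental serotype and specific modifications are not given. The associated work concerns engineering capsid–receptor interactions so that AAV vectors cross the blood–brain barrier. The plasmid would therefore be used to package vector genomes into BI62 capsids for central nervous system targeting.
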