Addgene plasmid #203535: iCAP-BI-62-KanR
Purpose: RepCap for AAV production
Depositing lab: Ben Deverman. Depositing organization: Broad Institute. Publication: Targeting AAV vectors to the central nervous system by engineering capsid-receptor interactions that enable crossing of the blood-brain barrier. Huang Q, Chen AT, Chan KY, Sorensen H, Barry AJ, Azari B, Zheng Q, Beddow T, Zhao B, Tobey IG, Moncada-Reid C, Eid FE, Walkey CJ, Ljungberg MC, Lagor WR, Heaney JD, Chan YA, Deverman BE. PLoS Biol. 2023 Jul 19;21(7):e3002112. doi: 10.1371/journal.pbio.3002112. eCollection 2023 Jul. PubMed 37467291.
Backbone
  Vector backbone: iCAP-KanR
  Vector type: Mammalian Expression, AAV
Growth in bacteria
  Bacterial resistance: Kanamycin, 50 μg/mL
  Growth temperature: 37°C
  Growth strain: NEB Stable
  Copy number: High Copy
Gene/Insert
  Gene/Insert name: AAV-BI62 Cap
  Species: Synthetic
  Cloning method: Unknown
Terms and licenses: Academic/Nonprofit Terms; Industry Terms: Not Available to Industry
How to cite: iCAP-BI-62-KanR was a gift from Ben Deverman (Addgene plasmid # 203535 ; http://n2t.net/addgene:203535 ; RRID:Addgene_203535)
